>Addgene plasmid #75010 | ZIKV_NASBA_27B | depositor full sequence | sequence record 141858 | ZIKV_NASBA_27B sequence 5875 bps
TTCTCATGTTTGACAGCTTATCATCGATAAGCTTTAATGCGGTAGTTTATCACAGTTAAATTGCTAACGC
AGTCAGGCACCGTGTATGAAATCTAACAATGCGCTCATCGTCATCCTCGGCACCGTCACCCTGGATGCTG
TAGGCATAGGCTTGGTTATGCCGGTACTGCCGGGCCTCTTGCGGGATATCCGGATATAGTTCCTCCTTTC
AGCAAAAAACCCCTCAAGACCCGTTTAGAGGCCCCAAGGGGTTATGCTACCCAGCGTGCCAAGGTAATGG
AATGTCGTGGAACCACTCCTTGTGAACCAGCCAGTGCTTGTTATTCATAGTCAAGTAATACAAATCTGAA
AAGTCAAGGCCTGTCCTCGGTTCACAATCAAGTCCTAGGCTTCCAAACCCCCCCAGGGTGGCTTCGGCTC
TTGGTGAATTGGGCGTTATCTCAACTTTCGCTCTATTCTCATCAGTTTCATGTCCTGTGTCATTAACGAT
CATCCCACTGTGCTGGGAGCCATGAACTGACAGCATTATCCGGTACTCCAGATTCTCTGGCTGGATGCTC
TTCCCGGTCATTTTCTTGGAGCATGCAAACTTAGCGCATGTCACCACCCTATAGTGAGTCGTATTAGCGC
AACGAAAGCCAGATAGCCCGTACACGTTCGAGATCTCGATCCTCTACGCCGGACGCATCGTGGCCGGCAT
CACCGGCGCCACAGGTGCGGTTGCTGGCGCCTATATCGCCGACATCACCGATGGGGAAGATCGGGCTCGC
CACTTCGGGCTCATGAGCGCTTGTTTCGGCGTGGGTATGGTGGCAGGCCCCGTGGCCGGGGGACTGTTGG
GCGCCATCTCCTTGCATGCACCATTCCTTGCGGCGGCGGTGCTCAACGGCCTCAACCTACTACTGGGCTG
CTTCCTAATGCAGGAGTCGCATAAGGGAGAGCGTCGAGATCCCGGACACCATCGAATGGCGCAAAACCTT
TCGCGGTATGGCATGATAGCGCCCGGAAGAGAGTCAATTCAGGGTGGTGAATGTGAAACCAGTAACGTTA
TACGATGTCGCAGAGTATGCCGGTGTCTCTTATCAGACCGTTTCCCGCGTGGTGAACCAGGCCAGCCACG
TTTCTGCGAAAACGCGGGAAAAAGTGGAAGCGGCGATGGCGGAGCTGAATTACATTCCCAACCGCGTGGC
ACAACAACTGGCGGGCAAACAGTCGTTGCTGATTGGCGTTGCCACCTCCAGTCTGGCCCTGCACGCGCCG
TCGCAAATTGTCGCGGCGATTAAATCTCGCGCCGATCAACTGGGTGCCAGCGTGGTGGTGTCGATGGTAG
AACGAAGCGGCGTCGAAGCCTGTAAAGCGGCGGTGCACAATCTTCTCGCGCAACGCGTCAGTGGGCTGAT
CATTAACTATCCGCTGGATGACCAGGATGCCATTGCTGTGGAAGCTGCCTGCACTAATGTTCCGGCGTTA
TTTCTTGATGTCTCTGACCAGACACCCATCAACAGTATTATTTTCTCCCATGAAGACGGTACGCGACTGG
GCGTGGAGCATCTGGTCGCATTGGGTCACCAGCAAATCGCGCTGTTAGCGGGCCCATTAAGTTCTGTCTC
GGCGCGTCTGCGTCTGGCTGGCTGGCATAAATATCTCACTCGCAATCAAATTCAGCCGATAGCGGAACGG
GAAGGCGACTGGAGTGCCATGTCCGGTTTTCAACAAACCATGCAAATGCTGAATGAGGGCATCGTTCCCA
CTGCGATGCTGGTTGCCAACGATCAGATGGCGCTGGGCGCAATGCGCGCCATTACCGAGTCCGGGCTGCG
CGTTGGTGCGGATATCTCGGTAGTGGGATACGACGATACCGAAGACAGCTCATGTTATATCCCGCCGTTA
ACCACCATCAAACAGGATTTTCGCCTGCTGGGGCAAACCAGCGTGGACCGCTTGCTGCAACTCTCTCAGG
GCCAGGCGGTGAAGGGCAATCAGCTGTTGCCCGTCTCACTGGTGAAAAGAAAAACCACCCTGGCGCCCAA
TACGCAAACCGCCTCTCCCCGCGCGTTGGCCGATTCATTAATGCAGCTGGCACGACAGGTTTCCCGACTG
GAAAGCGGGCAGTGAGCGCAACGCAATTAATGTAAGTTAGCTCACTCATTAGGCACCGGGATCTCGACCG
ATGCCCTTGAGAGCCTTCAACCCAGTCAGCTCCTTCCGGTGGGCGCGGGGCATGACTATCGTCGCCGCAC
TTATGACTGTCTTCTTTATCATGCAACTCGTAGGACAGGTGCCGGCAGCGCTCTGGGTCATTTTCGGCGA
GGACCGCTTTCGCTGGAGCGCGACGATGATCGGCCTGTCGCTTGCGGTATTCGGAATCTTGCACGCCCTC
GCTCAAGCCTTCGTCACTGGTCCCGCCACCAAACGTTTCGGCGAGAAGCAGGCCATTATCGCCGGCATGG
CGGCCGACGCGCTGGGCTACGTCTTGCTGGCGTTCGCGACGCGAGGCTGGATGGCCTTCCCCATTATGAT
TCTTCTCGCTTCCGGCGGCATCGGGATGCCCGCGTTGCAGGCCATGCTGTCCAGGCAGGTAGATGACGAC
CATCAGGGACAGCTTCAAGGATCGCTCGCGGCTCTTACCAGCCTAACTTCGATCACTGGACCGCTGATCG
TCACGGCGATTTATGCCGCCTCGGCGAGCACATGGAACGGGTTGGCATGGATTGTAGGCGCCGCCCTATA
CCTTGTCTGCCTCCCCGCGTTGCGTCGCGGTGCATGGAGCCGGGCCACCTCGACCTGAATGGAAGCCGGC
GGCACCTCGCTAACGGATTCACCACTCCAAGAATTGGAGCCAATCAATTCTTGCGGAGAACTGTGAATGC
GCAAACCAACCCTTGGCAGAACATATCCATCGCGTCCGCCATCTCCAGCAGCCGCACGCGGCGCATCTCG
GGCAGCGTTGGGTCCTGGCCACGGGTGCGCATGATCGTGCTCCTGTCGTTGAGGACCCGGCTAGGCTGGC
GGGGTTGCCTTACTGGTTAGCAGAATGAATCACCGATACGCGAGCGAACGTGAAGCGACTGCTGCTGCAA
AACGTCTGCGACCTGAGCAACAACATGAATGGTCTTCGGTTTCCGTGTTTCGTAAAGTCTGGAAACGCGG
AAGTCAGCGCCCTGCACCATTATGTTCCGGATCTGCATCGCAGGATGCTGCTGGCTACCCTGTGGAACAC
CTACATCTGTATTAACGAAGCGCTGGCATTGACCCTGAGTGATTTTTCTCTGGTCCCGCCGCATCCATAC
CGCCAGTTGTTTACCCTCACAACGTTCCAGTAACCGGGCATGTTCATCATCAGTAACCCGTATCGTGAGC
ATCCTCTCTCGTTTCATCGGTATCATTACCCCCATGAACAGAAATCCCCCTTACACGGAGGCATCAGTGA
CCAAACAGGAAAAAACCGCCCTTAACATGGCCCGCTTTATCAGAAGCCAGACATTAACGCTTCTGGAGAA
ACTCAACGAGCTGGACGCGGATGAACAGGCAGACATCTGTGAATCGCTTCACGACCACGCTGATGAGCTT
TACCGCAGCTGCCTCGCGCGTTTCGGTGATGACGGTGAAAACCTCTGACACATGCAGCTCCCGGAGACGG
TCACAGCTTGTCTGTAAGCGGATGCCGGGAGCAGACAAGCCCGTCAGGGCGCGTCAGCGGGTGTTGGCGG
GTGTCGGGGCGCAGCCATGACCCAGTCACGTAGCGATAGCGGAGTGTATACTGGCTTAACTATGCGGCAT
CAGAGCAGATTGTACTGAGAGTGCACCATATATGCGGTGTGAAATACCGCACAGATGCGTAAGGAGAAAA
TACCGCATCAGGCGCTCTTCCGCTTCCTCGCTCACTGACTCGCTGCGCTCGGTCGTTCGGCTGCGGCGAG
CGGTATCAGCTCACTCAAAGGCGGTAATACGGTTATCCACAGAATCAGGGGATAACGCAGGAAAGAACAT
GTGAGCAAAAGGCCAGCAAAAGGCCAGGAACCGTAAAAAGGCCGCGTTGCTGGCGTTTTTCCATAGGCTC
CGCCCCCCTGACGAGCATCACAAAAATCGACGCTCAAGTCAGAGGTGGCGAAACCCGACAGGACTATAAA
GATACCAGGCGTTTCCCCCTGGAAGCTCCCTCGTGCGCTCTCCTGTTCCGACCCTGCCGCTTACCGGATA
CCTGTCCGCCTTTCTCCCTTCGGGAAGCGTGGCGCTTTCTCATAGCTCACGCTGTAGGTATCTCAGTTCG
GTGTAGGTCGTTCGCTCCAAGCTGGGCTGTGTGCACGAACCCCCCGTTCAGCCCGACCGCTGCGCCTTAT
CCGGTAACTATCGTCTTGAGTCCAACCCGGTAAGACACGACTTATCGCCACTGGCAGCAGCCACTGGTAA
CAGGATTAGCAGAGCGAGGTATGTAGGCGGTGCTACAGAGTTCTTGAAGTGGTGGCCTAACTACGGCTAC
ACTAGAAGGACAGTATTTGGTATCTGCGCTCTGCTGAAGCCAGTTACCTTCGGAAAAAGAGTTGGTAGCT
CTTGATCCGGCAAACAAACCACCGCTGGTAGCGGTGGTTTTTTTGTTTGCAAGCAGCAGATTACGCGCAG
AAAAAAAGGATCTCAAGAAGATCCTTTGATCTTTTCTACGGGGTCTGACGCTCAGTGGAACGAAAACTCA
CGTTAAGGGATTTTGGTCATGAGATTATCAAAAAGGATCTTCACCTAGATCCTTTTAAATTAAAAATGAA
GTTTTAAATCAATCTAAAGTATATATGAGTAAACTTGGTCTGACAGTTACCAATGCTTAATCAGTGAGGC
ACCTATCTCAGCGATCTGTCTATTTCGTTCATCCATAGTTGCCTGACTCCCCGTCGTGTAGATAACTACG
ATACGGGAGGGCTTACCATCTGGCCCCAGTGCTGCAATGATACCGCGAGACCCACGCTCACCGGCTCCAG
ATTTATCAGCAATAAACCAGCCAGCCGGAAGGGCCGAGCGCAGAAGTGGTCCTGCAACTTTATCCGCCTC
CATCCAGTCTATTAATTGTTGCCGGGAAGCTAGAGTAAGTAGTTCGCCAGTTAATAGTTTGCGCAACGTT
GTTGCCATTGCTGCAGGCATCGTGGTGTCACGCTCGTCGTTTGGTATGGCTTCATTCAGCTCCGGTTCCC
AACGATCAAGGCGAGTTACATGATCCCCCATGTTGTGCAAAAAAGCGGTTAGCTCCTTCGGTCCTCCGAT
CGTTGTCAGAAGTAAGTTGGCCGCAGTGTTATCACTCATGGTTATGGCAGCACTGCATAATTCTCTTACT
GTCATGCCATCCGTAAGATGCTTTTCTGTGACTGGTGAGTACTCAACCAAGTCATTCTGAGAATAGTGTA
TGCGGCGACCGAGTTGCTCTTGCCCGGCGTCAACACGGGATAATACCGCGCCACATAGCAGAACTTTAAA
AGTGCTCATCATTGGAAAACGTTCTTCGGGGCGAAAACTCTCAAGGATCTTACCGCTGTTGAGATCCAGT
TCGATGTAACCCACTCGTGCACCCAACTGATCTTCAGCATCTTTTACTTTCACCAGCGTTTCTGGGTGAG
CAAAAACAGGAAGGCAAAATGCCGCAAAAAAGGGAATAAGGGCGACACGGAAATGTTGAATACTCATACT
CTTCCTTTTTCAATATTATTGAAGCATTTATCAGGGTTATTGTCTCATGAGCGGATACATATTTGAATGT
ATTTAGAAAAATAAACAAATAGGGGTTCCGCGCACATTTCCCCGAAAAGTGCCACCTGACGTCTAAGAAA
CCATTATTATCATGACATTAACCTATAAAAATAGGCGTATCACGAGGCCCTTTCGTCTTCAAGAA
Features (pLannotate 1.2.2; 16 found; start..end, strand, type, name):
     10..38      +  promoter       tet promoter: E. coli promoter for tetracycline efflux protein gene
     86..190     +  CDS            TcR (fragment): tetracycline efflux protein; tet; confers resistance to tetracycline
    213..259     -  terminator     T7 terminator: transcription terminator for bacteriophage T7 RNA polymerase
    260..604     -  CDS            POLG_ZIKVF (fragment): Experimental evidence at protein level: Swiss-Prot protein existence level 1. [RNA-directed RNA polymerase NS5]: Replicates the viral (+) and (-) RNA genome, and performs the capping of genomes in the cytoplasm (PubMed:30951555). Methylates viral RNA cap at guanine N-7 and ribose 2'-O positions. Once sufficient NS5 is expressed, binds to the cap-proximal structure and inhibits further translation of the viral genome (By similarity). Besides its role in RNA genome replication, also prevents the establishment of a cellular antiviral state by blocking the interferon-alpha/beta (IFN-alpha/beta) si
    608..626     -  promoter       T7 promoter: promoter for bacteriophage T7 RNA polymerase
    668..947     +  CDS            TcR (fragment): tetracycline efflux protein; tet; confers resistance to tetracycline
    955..1032    +  promoter       lacI promoter: lacI
   1033..2115    +  CDS            lacI: lac repressor; lacI; The lac repressor binds to the lac operator to inhibit transcription in E. coli. This inhibition can be relieved by adding lactose or isopropyl-β-D-thiogalactopyranoside (IPTG).
   2128..2149    +  protein_bind   CAP binding site: CAP binding activates transcription in the presence of cAMP. E. coli catabolite activator protein
   2164..2788    +  CDS            TcR (fragment): tetracycline efflux protein; tet; confers resistance to tetracycline
   3030..3410    -  CDS            YPB1_ECOLX: Protein predicted: Swiss-Prot protein existence level 4. From Escherichia coli.
   3427..3618    +  CDS            rop: Rop protein, which maintains plasmids at low copy number; rop
   3720..3862    +  misc_feature   bom: basis of mobility region from pBR322
   4048..4636    -  rep_origin     ori: high-copy-number ColE1/pMB1/pBR322/pUC origin of replication
   4807..5667    -  CDS            AmpR: β-lactamase; bla; confers resistance to ampicillin, carbenicillin, and related antibiotics
   5668..5772    -  promoter       AmpR promoter: bla
