[The description below was written by a language model from this plasmid's Addgene catalogue record and pLannotate feature annotations shown in this document.]
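Description:
ZIKV_NASBA_27B is a 5,875 bp bacterial plasmid built on the pET-15b backbone that carries a short synthetic segment of the Zika virus genome rather than a protein-expression cassette. It is propagated in E. coli using the pBR322-type ColE1/pMB1 origin and selected with ampicillin through the AmpR (β-lactamase) gene and its own promoter. The annotated backbone also includes rop and the bom mobility region from pBR322, the lacI repressor gene with its promoter, and several interrupted fragments of the tetracycline resistance gene. These fragments are vestiges of the pBR322 lineage and not a functional marker. The catalogue lists the plasmid as high copy, although a rop gene is annotated, which normally moderates copy number.

The insert, introduced by Gibson cloning, corresponds to roughly 350 nt of the Zika genome (positions 1248–1594 of the referenced isolate). It contains the trigger sequence recognised by sensor 27B together with the flanking sites used for NASBA isothermal amplification. It lies directly between a T7 promoter and the T7 terminator, so T7 RNA polymerase can transcribe it into a defined RNA fragment. No ribosome binding site, lac operator or tag is annotated in the cassette, consistent with an RNA product rather than a translated one. The automated annotation matches this region to the Zika polyprotein, but its accompanying NS5 description is generic text for the whole polyprotein entry and should not be read as locating the fragment in NS5.

According to the record, the construct belongs to a low-cost Zika detection platform built from programmable biomolecular components. It most plausibly provides template for target RNA used to test NASBA amplification and activation of sensor 27B, though the record does not spell out this use.
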