Addgene plasmid #75010: ZIKV_NASBA_27B
Purpose: Portion of Zika Virus genome (KU312312: 1248-1594) containing sensor 27B trigger sequence and NASBA amplification sites
Depositing lab: James Collins & Alexander Green. Depositing organization: Massachusetts Institute of Technology. Publication: Rapid, Low-Cost Detection of Zika Virus Using Programmable Biomolecular Components. Pardee K, Green AA, Takahashi MK, Braff D, Lambert G, Lee JW, Ferrante T, Ma D, Donghia N, Fan M, Daringer NM, Bosch I, Dudley DM, O'Connor DH, Gehrke L, Collins JJ. Cell. 2016 May 6. pii: S0092-8674(16)30505-0. doi: 10.1016/j.cell.2016.04.059. PubMed 27160350.
Backbone
  Vector backbone: pET-15b
  Backbone manufacturer: EMD Millipore
  Vector type: Bacterial Expression
Growth in bacteria
  Bacterial resistance: Ampicillin, 100 μg/mL
  Growth temperature: 37°C
  Growth strain: DH5alpha
  Copy number: High Copy
Gene/Insert
  Gene/Insert name: ZIKV_NASBA_27B
  Species: Synthetic
  Promoter: T7
  Cloning method: Gibson Cloning
  Sequencing primers: 5′ pBRrevBam (GGTGATGTCGGCGATATAGG); 3′ pBEST-R (TCTCATGTTTGACAGCTTATC)
Terms and licenses: Academic/Nonprofit Terms; Industry Terms: Not Available to Industry
How to cite: ZIKV_NASBA_27B was a gift from James Collins & Alexander Green (Addgene plasmid # 75010 ; http://n2t.net/addgene:75010 ; RRID:Addgene_75010)
