>Addgene plasmid #75010 | ZIKV_NASBA_27B | addgene partial sequence | sequence record 145643 | T7 5'-TAATACGACTCACTATAGGG-3'
AGAATCTGGAGTACCGGATAATGCTGTCAGTTCATGGCTCCCAGCACAGTGGGATGATCGTTAATGACAC
AGGACATGAAACTGATGAGAATAGAGCGAAAGTTGAGATAACGCCCAATTCACCAAGAGCCGAAGCCACC
CTGGGGGGGTTTGGAAGCCTAGGACTTGATTGTGAACCGAGGACAGGCCTTGACTTTTCANATTTGTATT
ACTTGACTATGAATAACAAGCACTGGCTGGTTCACAAGGAGTGGTTCCACGACATTCCATTACCTTGGCA
CGCTGGGTAGCATAACCCCTTGGGGCCTCTAAACGGGTCTTGAGGGGTTTTTTGCTGAAAGGAGGAACTA
TATCCGGATATCCCGCAAGAGGCCCGGCAGTACCGGCATAACCAAGCCTATGCCTACAGCATCCAGGGTG
ACGGTGCCGAGGATGACNATGAGCGCATTGTTAGATTTCATACACGGTGCCTGACTGCGTTAGCAATTTA
ACTGTGATAAACTACCGCATTAAAGCTTATCGATGATAAGCTGTCAAACATGAGAATTCTTGAAGACGAA
AGGGCCTCGTGATACGCCTATTTTTATAGGTTAATGTCATGATAATAATGGTTTCTTAGACGTCAGGTG
