>Addgene plasmid #75010 | ZIKV_NASBA_27B | addgene partial sequence | sequence record 145644 | Amp-R 5'-ATAATACCGCGCCACATAGC-3'
AAACTCTCAAGGATCTTACCGCTGTTGAGATCCAGTTCGATGTAACCCACTCGTGCACCCAACTGATCTT
CAGCATCTTTTACTTTCACCAGCGTTTCTGGGTGAGCAAAAACAGGAAGGCAAAATGCCGCAAAAAAGGG
AATAAGGGCGACACGGAAATGTTGAATACTCATACTCTTCCTTTTTCAATATTATTGAAGCATTTATCAG
GGTTATTGTCTCATGAGCGGATACATATTTGAATGTATTTAGAAAAATAAACAAATAGGGGTTCCGCGCA
CATTTCCCCGAAAAGTGCCACCTGACGTCTAAGAAACCATTATTATCATGACATTAACCTATAAAAATAG
GCGTATCACGAGGCCCTTTCGTCTTCAAGAATTCTCATGTTTGACAGCTTATCATCGATAAGCTTTAATG
CGGTAGTTTATCACAGTTAAATTGCTAACGCAGTCAGGCACCGTGTATGAAATCTAACAATGCGCTCATC
GTCATCCTCGGCACCGTCACCCTGGATGCTGTAGGCATAGGCTTGGTTATGCCGGTACTGCCGGGCCTCT
TGCGGGATATCCGGATATAGTTCCTCCTTTCAGCAAAAAACCCCTCAAGACCCGTTTAGAGGCCCCAAGG
GGTTATGCTACCCAGCGTGCCAAGGTAATGGAATGTCGTGGAACCACTCCTTGTGAACCAGCCAGTGCTT
GTTATTCATAGTCAAGTAATACAAATCTGAAAAGTCAAGGCCTGTCCTCGGTTCACAATCAAGTCCTAGG
CTTCCAAACCCCCCCAGGGTGGCTTCGGCTCTTGGTGAATTGGGCGTTATCTCAACTTTCGCTCTATTCT
CATCAGTTTCATGTCCTGTGTCATTAACGATCATCCCACTGTGCTGGGAGCCATGAACTGACAGCATTAT
CCGGTACTC
